Addgene plasmid #227870: pcDNA 3.3 C-MYC PDZD8(ΔSMP 91-294aa)
Purpose: Used for transfection of cells for expression of C-MYC PDZD8 (with deletion of SMP aa 91-294)
Depositing lab: Sheng-cai Lin. Depositing organization: Xiamen University. Publication: AMPK targets PDZD8 to trigger carbon source shift from glucose to glutamine. Li M, Wang Y, Wei X, Cai WF, Wu J, Zhu M, Wang Y, Liu YH, Xiong J, Qu Q, Chen Y, Tian X, Yao L, Xie R, Li X, Chen S, Huang X, Zhang C, Xie C, Wu Y, Xu Z, Zhang B, Jiang B, Wang ZC, Li Q, Li G, Lin SY, Yu L, Piao HL, Deng X, Han J, Zhang CS, Lin SC. Cell Res. 2024 Jun 19. doi: 10.1038/s41422-024-00985-6. PubMed 38898113.
Backbone
  Vector backbone: pcDNA
  Vector type: Mammalian Expression
Growth in bacteria
  Bacterial resistance: Ampicillin, 100 μg/mL
  Growth temperature: 37°C
  Growth strain: DH5alpha
  Copy number: High Copy
Gene/Insert
  Gene/Insert name: PDZD8
  Species: H. sapiens (human)
  Mutation: deleted SMP (aa 91-294aa)
  Entrez Gene: PDZD8 (a.k.a. IDDADF, PDZK8)
  Tag / fusion protein: MYC (C terminal on insert)
  Cloning method: Ligation Independent Cloning
Terms and licenses: Academic/Nonprofit Terms; Industry Terms: Not Available to Industry
How to cite: pcDNA 3.3 C-MYC PDZD8(ΔSMP 91-294aa) was a gift from Sheng-cai Lin (Addgene plasmid # 227870 ; http://n2t.net/addgene:227870 ; RRID:Addgene_227870)
