[The description below was written by a language model from this plasmid's Addgene catalogue record and pLannotate feature annotations shown in this document.]
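Description:
pcDNA 3.3 C-MYC PDZD8(ΔSMP 91-294aa) is a mammalian expression plasmid of about 8.3 kb, built on a pcDNA backbone and intended for transfection into cultured cells. In bacteria it is maintained at high copy from a ColE1/pUC-type origin and selected with ampicillin through the β-lactamase gene and its native promoter. An f1 phage origin is also present. Short remnants of lac regulatory elements, lacI and the pBR322 bom region are backbone leftovers with no evident role in the construct's use.

The payload is human PDZD8 lacking residues 91–294, the region the record identifies as the SMP domain. The record lists a MYC epitope tag at the C terminus of the insert. The feature table annotates the PDZD8 coding region only as a fragment, which fits the internal deletion, and does not call out the tag separately. Expression is driven by the human cytomegalovirus immediate early enhancer and promoter, and the herpes simplex virus thymidine kinase polyadenylation signal lies downstream. Only a tiny fragment of a bGH poly(A) signal is detected. A separate cassette places the neomycin phosphotransferase gene under the SV40 enhancer and early promoter, followed by an SV40 poly(A) signal, which would permit G418 selection of stably transfected cells. The short ble fragment next to it appears to be vestigial.

PDZD8 is annotated as a tethering protein linking endoplasmic reticulum and mitochondrial membranes and supporting calcium transfer between them. This deletion mutant allows the contribution of the SMP region to be tested, with detection or pull-down through the MYC tag. The associated study concerns AMPK targeting of PDZD8 in the shift from glucose to glutamine use.
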