Features (pLannotate 1.2.2; 18 found; start..end, strand, type, name):
     50..429     +  enhancer       CMV enhancer: human cytomegalovirus immediate early enhancer
    430..633     +  promoter       CMV promoter: human cytomegalovirus (CMV) immediate early promoter
    760..3609    +  CDS            PDZD8 (fragment): PDZD8_HUMAN - Also known as PDZK8. Experimental evidence at protein level: Swiss-Prot protein existence level 1. Molecular tethering protein that connects endoplasmic reticulum and mitochondria membranes (PubMed:29097544). PDZD8-dependent endoplasmic reticulum-mitochondria membrane tethering is essential for endoplasmic reticulum-mitochondria Ca(2+) transfer (PubMed:29097544). In neurons, involved in the regulation of dendritic Ca(2+) dynamics by regulating mitochondrial Ca(2+) uptake in neurons (PubMed:29097544). Plays an indirect role in the regulation of cell morphology and cytoskeletal org
   3750..3798    +  polyA_signal   HSV TK poly(A) signal: herpes simplex virus thymidine kinase polyadenylation signal (Cole and Stacy, 1985)
   3889..3905    -  polyA_signal   bGH poly(A) signal (fragment): bovine growth hormone polyadenylation signal
   4000..4428    +  rep_origin     f1 ori (sequence partly withheld): f1 bacteriophage origin of replication; arrow indicates direction of (+) strand synthesis
   4442..4771    +  promoter       SV40 promoter: SV40 enhancer and early promoter
   4838..5629    +  CDS            neo: KKA2_KLEPN - Also known as kan, nptII. Experimental evidence at protein level: Swiss-Prot protein existence level 1. Resistance to kanamycin, neomycin, paromomycin, ribostamycin, butirosin and gentamicin B. From Klebsiella pneumoniae.
   5655..5813    +  CDS            ble (fragment): BLE_KLEPN - Experimental evidence at protein level: Swiss-Prot protein existence level 1. Binding protein with a strong affinity to the bleomycin family of antibiotics. Binds to CL990; an antimitotic-antibiotic compound. From Klebsiella pneumoniae.
   5808..5929    +  polyA_signal   SV40 poly(A) signal: SV40 polyadenylation signal
   6002..6018    -  protein_bind   lac operator: The lac repressor binds to the lac operator to inhibit transcription in E. coli. This inhibition can be relieved by adding lactose or isopropyl-β-D-thiogalactopyranoside (IPTG). lac repressor encoded by lacI
   6026..6056    -  promoter       lac promoter: promoter for the E. coli lac operon
   6071..6092    -  protein_bind   CAP binding site: CAP binding activates transcription in the presence of cAMP. E. coli catabolite activator protein
   6105..6197    -  CDS            lacI (fragment): lac repressor; lacI; The lac repressor binds to the lac operator to inhibit transcription in E. coli. This inhibition can be relieved by adding lactose or isopropyl-β-D-thiogalactopyranoside (IPTG).
   6380..6968    -  rep_origin     ori: high-copy-number ColE1/pMB1/pBR322/pUC origin of replication
   7139..7999    -  CDS            AmpR: β-lactamase; bla; confers resistance to ampicillin, carbenicillin, and related antibiotics
   8000..8104    -  promoter       AmpR promoter: bla
   8163..8215    -  misc_feature   bom (fragment): basis of mobility region from pBR322
>Addgene plasmid #227870 | pcDNA 3.3 C-MYC PDZD8(ΔSMP 91-294aa) | addgene full sequence | sequence record 477873 | Addgene NGS Result
GTTAGGCGTTTTGCGCTGCTTCGCGATGTACGGGCCAGATATACGCGTTGACATTGATTATTGACTAGTT
ATTAATAGTAATCAATTACGGGGTCATTAGTTCATAGCCCATATATGGAGTTCCGCGTTACATAACTTAC
GGTAAATGGCCCGCCTGGCTGACCGCCCAACGACCCCCGCCCATTGACGTCAATAATGACGTATGTTCCC
ATAGTAACGCCAATAGGGACTTTCCATTGACGTCAATGGGTGGAGTATTTACGGTAAACTGCCCACTTGG
CAGTACATCAAGTGTATCATATGCCAAGTACGCCCCCTATTGACGTCAATGACGGTAAATGGCCCGCCTG
GCATTATGCCCAGTACATGACCTTATGGGACTTTCCTACTTGGCAGTACATCTACGTATTAGTCATCGCT
ATTACCATGGTGATGCGGTTTTGGCAGTACATCAATGGGCGTGGATAGCGGTTTGACTCACGGGGATTTC
CAAGTCTCCACCCCATTGACGTCAATGGGAGTTTGTTTTGGCACCAAAATCAACGGGACTTTCCAAAATG
TCGTAACAACTCCGCCCCATTGACGCAAATGGGCGGTAGGCGTGTACGGTGGGAGGTCTATATAAGCAGA
GCTCGTTTAGTGAACCGTCAGATCGCCTGGAGACGCCATCCACGCTGTTTTGACCTCCATAGAAGACACC
GGGACCGATCCAGCCTCCGGACTGAGCTCCTTAAGGTTAACTCTAGAGAATTCGGATCCATGGGGCTGCT
GCTCATGATCCTGGCGTCGGCCGTGCTGGGTTCCTTCCTCACGCTCCTCGCCCAGTTCTTCCTGCTGTAC
CGCAGACAGCCCGAGCCGCCGGCGGACGAGGCCGCCCGCGCGGGCGAGGGCTTCCGCTACATCAAGCCAG
TGCCGGGCCTGCTCCTAAGGGAGTACCTTTATGGCGGCGGCCGGGATGAGGAGCCCTCCGGAGCGGCCCC
TGAGGGCGGCGCGACCCCCACCGCGGCCCCCGAGACCCCCGCCCCGCCGTTTTTTCCATACCAGACCTTG
CAAGGATTTGAAGAAGATGAAGAGCATATCCATATACAACAATGGGCACTTACTGAAGGCCGTCTTAAAG
TTACGTTGTTAGAATGTAGCAGGTTACTCATTTTTGGATCCTATGACAGAGAGGCAAATGTTCATTGTAC
ACTTGAGTTAAGCAGTAGTGTTTGGGAAGAAAAACAGAGGAGTTCTATTAAGACGGTTGAATTAATAAAA
GGAAATTTACAAAGTGTTGGACTTACACTTCGTCTTGTCCAGTCAACTGATGGGTATGCTGGGCACGTCA
TCATTGAAACTGTGGCTCCAAACTCGCCTGCTGCAATTGCAGATCTTCAGCGGGGAGATCGACTTATCGC
CATTGGAGGTGTGAAAATCACATCAACACTGCAAGTGTTGAAGCTTATCAAGCAGGCTGGTGACCGAGTC
CTGGTGTACTATGAAAGGCCTGTTGGCCAGAGTAATCAAGGTGCAGTGCTGCAAGATAACTTTGGCCAGT
TGGAAGAAAACTTTTTGTCAAGCTCATGCCAATCGGGTTATGAAGAGGAAGCTGCCGGGTTGACAGTAGA
TACTGAAAGTAGAGAGCTGGATTCTGAATTTGAAGACTTGGCAAGTGATGTCAGAGCACAAAATGAGTTC
AAAGATGAGGCACAATCATTAAGTCATAGTCCCAAACGTGTTCCAACAACACTTTCTATTAAACCCCTTG
GAGCTATATCACCAGTTTTAAACCGTAAATTAGCTGTAGGAAGTCACCCACTACCACCGAAAATTCAGTC
CAAAGATGGAAATAAACCTCCACCCCTAAAAACTTCTGAGATAACAGACCCAGCACAAGTGTCAAAACCA
ACCCAAGGATCTGCTTTCAAACCACCTGTGCCACCACGACCACAAGCGAAAGTTCCTTTGCCTTCCGCCG
ATGCTCCAAATCAGGCAGAACCAGATGTTCTCGTTGAAAAGCCAGAGAAGGTGGTGCCACCTCCTCTTGT
AGATAAATCTGCTGAAAAGCAAGCAAAAAATGTGGATGCCATAGACGATGCAGCTGCACCTAAGCAATTT
TTAGCAAAGCAAGAAGTGGCCAAAGATGTCACTTCAGAAACTTCCTGCCCTACTAAGGACAGTTCGGACG
ACCGTCAAACATGGGAATCATCAGAAATTCTTTATCGTAATAAGCTAGGAAAATGGACAAGAACCAGAGC
ATCCTGTTTGTTTGACATAGAAGCCTGTCACAGGTACTTAAACATTGCATTGTGGTGCAGGGATCCTTTC
AAGTTGGGAGGTCTCATCTGTTTGGGGCATGTTAGTTTAAAACTTGAAGATGTGGCTTTAGGATGCCTAG
CTACATCAAACACGGAATACCTTTCCAAATTGAGACTGGAAGCCCCCTCACCTAAGGCTATAGTCACTAG
AACCGCACTACGCAATCTGAGTATGCAAAAGGGATTCAATGACAAATTTTGCTATGGTGACATTACTATT
CACTTCAAATATTTGAAAGAAGGAGAATCAGACCACCATGTAGTTACTAACGTAGAAAAAGAAAAAGAAC
CCCATTTGGTTGAAGAAGTTTCTGTTCTCCCTAAAGAGGAGCAATTTGTTGGACAGATGGGTTTAACAGA
AAACAAACACAGTTTTCAGGATACTCAGTTCCAGAACCCAACATGGTGTGACTACTGTAAGAAAAAAGTT
TGGACTAAAGCAGCTTCCCAGTGTATGTTTTGTGCTTATGTTTGCCATAAAAAATGTCAAGAAAAGTGTC
TAGCTGAGACTTCTGTTTGTGGAGCAACTGATAGGCGAATAGACAGGACACTGAAAAACCTTAGGCTGGA
AGGACAGGAAACCCTCTTAGGCCTGCCTCCTCGTGTTGATGCTGAAGCTAGCAAGTCAGTCAATAAAACA
ACAGGTTTGACAAGGCATATTATCAATACTAGTTCTCGTTTATTAAATTTGCGTCAAGTCTCTAAAACTC
GCCTTTCTGAACCAGGAACCGATCTCGTAGAACCTTCACCAAAACACACACCCAACACGTCAGACAACGA
AGGCAGTGACACGGAGGTCTGTGGTCCAAACAGTCCTTCTAAACGGGGAAACAGCACAGGAATAAAGTTA
GTGAGAAAAGAGGGTGGTCTGGATGACAGTGTTTTCATTGCAGTTAAAGAAATTGGTCGTGATCTGTACA
GGGGCTTGCCTACAGAGGAAAGGATCCAGAAACTAGAGTTCATGTTGGATAAGCTACAGAATGAAATTGA
TCAGGAGTTGGAACACAATAATTCCCTTGTTAGAGAAGAAAAAGAGACAACTGATACAAGGAAAAAATCA
CTTCTTTCTGCTGCCTTAGCTAAATCAGGTGAAAGGCTACAAGCTCTAACACTTCTTATGATTCACTACA
GAGCAGGCATTGAAGATATAGAAACTTTAGAAAGTCTGTCTTTAGACCAGCACTCCAAAAAAATAAGCAA
GTACACAGATGATACAGAAGAAGACCTTGATAATGAAATAAGCCAACTAATAGACTCTCAGCCATTCAGC
AGCATATCAGATGACTTATTTGGCCCATCCGAGTCTGTGCTCGAGCCATGGAAGCTTATGGAACAAAAAC
TCATCTCAGAAGAGGATCTGGATATCTAACTGACTGAACCGGTGGTCCAAACGGGGGAGGCTAACTGAAA
CACGGAAGGAGACAATACCGGAAGGAACCCGCGCTATGACGGCAATAAAAAGACAGAATAAAACGCACGG
GTGTTGGGTCGTTTGTTCATAAACGCGGGGTTCGGTCCCAGGGCTGGCACTCTGTCGATACCCCACCGAG
ACCCCATTGGGGCCAATACGCCCGCGTTTCTTCCTTTTCCCCACCCCACCCCCCAAGTTCGGGTGAAGGC
CCAGGGCTCGCAGCCAACGTCGGGGCGGCAGGCCCTGCCATAGCAGATCTGCGCAGCTGGGGCTCTAGGG
GGTATCCCC
[124 nt withheld, positions 4000-4123]
C
[91 nt withheld, positions 4125-4215]
A
[49 nt withheld, positions 4217-4265]
CCTTTGACGTTGGAGTCCACGTTCTTT
[37 nt withheld, positions 4293-4329]
ACCCTATCTCGGTCTATTCTTTTGATTTATAAGGGATTTTGCCGATTTCGGCCTATTGGTTAAAAAATGA
GCTGATTTAACAAAAATTTAACGCGAATTAATTCTGTGGAATGTGTGTCAGTTAGGGTGTGGAAAGTCCC
CAGGCTCCCCAGCAGGCAGAAGTATGCAAAGCATGCATCTCAATTAGTCAGCAACCAGGTGTGGAAAGTC
CCCAGGCTCCCCAGCAGGCAGAAGTATGCAAAGCATGCATCTCAATTAGTCAGCAACCATAGTCCCGCCC
CTAACTCCGCCCATCCCGCCCCTAACTCCGCCCAGTTCCGCCCATTCTCCGCCCCATGGCTGACTAATTT
TTTTTATTTATGCAGAGGCCGAGGCCGCCTCTGCCTCTGAGCTATTCCAGAAGTAGTGAGGAGGCTTTTT
TGGAGGCCTAGGCTTTTGCAAAAAGCTCCCGGGAGCTTGTATATCCATTTTCGGATCTGATCAAGAGACA
GGATGAGGATCGTTTCGCATGATTGAACAAGATGGATTGCACGCAGGTTCTCCGGCCGCTTGGGTGGAGA
GGCTATTCGGCTATGACTGGGCACAACAGACAATCGGCTGCTCTGATGCCGCCGTGTTCCGGCTGTCAGC
GCAGGGGCGCCCGGTTCTTTTTGTCAAGACCGACCTGTCCGGTGCCCTGAATGAACTGCAGGACGAGGCA
GCGCGGCTATCGTGGCTGGCCACGACGGGCGTTCCTTGCGCAGCTGTGCTCGACGTTGTCACTGAAGCGG
GAAGGGACTGGCTGCTATTGGGCGAAGTGCCGGGGCAGGATCTCCTGTCATCTCACCTTGCTCCTGCCGA
GAAAGTATCCATCATGGCTGATGCAATGCGGCGGCTGCATACGCTTGATCCGGCTACCTGCCCATTCGAC
CACCAAGCGAAACATCGCATCGAGCGAGCACGTACTCGGATGGAAGCCGGTCTTGTCGATCAGGATGATC
TGGACGAAGAGCATCAGGGGCTCGCGCCAGCCGAACTGTTCGCCAGGCTCAAGGCGCGCATGCCCGACGG
CGAGGATCTCGTCGTGACCCATGGCGATGCCTGCTTGCCGAATATCATGGTGGAAAATGGCCGCTTTTCT
GGATTCATCGACTGTGGCCGGCTGGGTGTGGCGGACCGCTATCAGGACATAGCGTTGGCTACCCGTGATA
TTGCTGAAGAGCTTGGCGGCGAATGGGCTGACCGCTTCCTCGTGCTTTACGGTATCGCCGCTCCCGATTC
GCAGCGCATCGCCTTCTATCGCCTTCTTGACGAGTTCTTCTGAGCGGGACTCTGGGGTTCGCGAAATGAC
CGACCAAGCGACGCCCAACCTGCCATCACGAGATTTCGATTCCACCGCCGCCTTCTATGAAAGGTTGGGC
TTCGGAATCGTTTTCCGGGACGCCGGCTGGATGATCCTCCAGCGCGGGGATCTCATGCTGGAGTTCTTCG
CCCACCCCAACTTGTTTATTGCAGCTTATAATGGTTACAAATAAAGCAATAGCATCACAAATTTCACAAA
TAAAGCATTTTTTTCACTGCATTCTAGTTGTGGTTTGTCCAAACTCATCAATGTATCTTATCATGTCTGT
ATACCGTCGACCTCTAGCTAGAGCTTGGCGTAATCATGGTCATAGCTGTTTCCTGTGTGAAATTGTTATC
CGCTCACAATTCCACACAACATACGAGCCGGAAGCATAAAGTGTAAAGCCTGGGGTGCCTAATGAGTGAG
CTAACTCACATTAATTGCGTTGCGCTCACTGCCCGCTTTCCAGTCGGGAAACCTGTCGTGCCAGCTGCAT
TAATGAATCGGCCAACGCGCGGGGAGAGGCGGTTTGCGTATTGGGCGCTCTTCCGCTTCCTCGCTCACTG
ACTCGCTGCGCTCGGTCGTTCGGCTGCGGCGAGCGGTATCAGCTCACTCAAAGGCGGTAATACGGTTATC
CACAGAATCAGGGGATAACGCAGGAAAGAACATGTGAGCAAAAGGCCAGCAAAAGGCCAGGAACCGTAAA
AAGGCCGCGTTGCTGGCGTTTTTCCATAGGCTCCGCCCCCCTGACGAGCATCACAAAAATCGACGCTCAA
GTCAGAGGTGGCGAAACCCGACAGGACTATAAAGATACCAGGCGTTTCCCCCTGGAAGCTCCCTCGTGCG
CTCTCCTGTTCCGACCCTGCCGCTTACCGGATACCTGTCCGCCTTTCTCCCTTCGGGAAGCGTGGCGCTT
TCTCATAGCTCACGCTGTAGGTATCTCAGTTCGGTGTAGGTCGTTCGCTCCAAGCTGGGCTGTGTGCACG
AACCCCCCGTTCAGCCCGACCGCTGCGCCTTATCCGGTAACTATCGTCTTGAGTCCAACCCGGTAAGACA
CGACTTATCGCCACTGGCAGCAGCCACTGGTAACAGGATTAGCAGAGCGAGGTATGTAGGCGGTGCTACA
GAGTTCTTGAAGTGGTGGCCTAACTACGGCTACACTAGAAGAACAGTATTTGGTATCTGCGCTCTGCTGA
AGCCAGTTACCTTCGGAAAAAGAGTTGGTAGCTCTTGATCCGGCAAACAAACCACCGCTGGTAGCGGTGG
TTTTTTTGTTTGCAAGCAGCAGATTACGCGCAGAAAAAAAGGATCTCAAGAAGATCCTTTGATCTTTTCT
ACGGGGTCTGACGCTCAGTGGAACGAAAACTCACGTTAAGGGATTTTGGTCATGAGATTATCAAAAAGGA
TCTTCACCTAGATCCTTTTAAATTAAAAATGAAGTTTTAAATCAATCTAAAGTATATATGAGTAAACTTG
GTCTGACAGTTACCAATGCTTAATCAGTGAGGCACCTATCTCAGCGATCTGTCTATTTCGTTCATCCATA
GTTGCCTGACTCCCCGTCGTGTAGATAACTACGATACGGGAGGGCTTACCATCTGGCCCCAGTGCTGCAA
TGATACCGCGAGACCCACGCTCACCGGCTCCAGATTTATCAGCAATAAACCAGCCAGCCGGAAGGGCCGA
GCGCAGAAGTGGTCCTGCAACTTTATCCGCCTCCATCCAGTCTATTAATTGTTGCCGGGAAGCTAGAGTA
AGTAGTTCGCCAGTTAATAGTTTGCGCAACGTTGTTGCCATTGCTACAGGCATCGTGGTGTCACGCTCGT
CGTTTGGTATGGCTTCATTCAGCTCCGGTTCCCAACGATCAAGGCGAGTTACATGATCCCCCATGTTGTG
CAAAAAAGCGGTTAGCTCCTTCGGTCCTCCGATCGTTGTCAGAAGTAAGTTGGCCGCAGTGTTATCACTC
ATGGTTATGGCAGCACTGCATAATTCTCTTACTGTCATGCCATCCGTAAGATGCTTTTCTGTGACTGGTG
AGTACTCAACCAAGTCATTCTGAGAATAGTGTATGCGGCGACCGAGTTGCTCTTGCCCGGCGTCAATACG
GGATAATACCGCGCCACATAGCAGAACTTTAAAAGTGCTCATCATTGGAAAACGTTCTTCGGGGCGAAAA
CTCTCAAGGATCTTACCGCTGTTGAGATCCAGTTCGATGTAACCCACTCGTGCACCCAACTGATCTTCAG
CATCTTTTACTTTCACCAGCGTTTCTGGGTGAGCAAAAACAGGAAGGCAAAATGCCGCAAAAAAGGGAAT
AAGGGCGACACGGAAATGTTGAATACTCATACTCTTCCTTTTTCAATATTATTGAAGCATTTATCAGGGT
TATTGTCTCATGAGCGGATACATATTTGAATGTATTTAGAAAAATAAACAAATAGGGGTTCCGCGCACAT
TTCCCCGAAAAGTGCCACCTGACGTCGACGGATCGGGAGATCTCCCGATCCCCTATGGTGCACTCTCAGT
ACAATCTGCTCTGATGCCGCATAGTTAAGCCAGTATCTGCTCCCTGCTTGTGTGTTGGAGGTCGCTGAGT
AGTGCGCGAGCAAAATTTAAGCTACAACAAGGCAAGGCTTGACCGACAATTGCATGAAGAATCTGCTTAG
G
